Addgene plasmid #11338: pLexA::lis-1
Depositing lab: Guy Caldwell. Depositing organization: University of Alabama at Tuscaloosa.
Backbone
  Vector backbone: pLexA
  Backbone manufacturer: see pLexA map in "author's map"
  Backbone size w/o insert (bp): 5700
  Vector type: Yeast Expression
  Selectable markers: TRP1
Growth in bacteria
  Bacterial resistance: Ampicillin, 100 μg/mL
  Growth temperature: 37°C
  Growth strain: DH5alpha
  Copy number: High Copy
Gene/Insert
  Gene/Insert name: lis-1
  Species: C. elegans (nematode)
  Insert size (bp): 1200
  GenBank ID: NM_067354
  Entrez Gene: lis-1
  Tag / fusion protein: LexA DNA Binding Domain (N terminal on backbone)
  Cloning method: Restriction Enzyme; 5′ cloning site EcoRI (not destroyed); 3′ cloning site PstI (not destroyed)
  Sequencing primers: 5′ LexA sequencing primer (CGTCAGCAGAGCTTCACCATTG)
Terms and licenses: Academic/Nonprofit Terms; Industry Terms: Not Available to Industry
Depositor comments: Full-length cDNA for C. elegans open-reading frame T03F6.5, encoding the lis-1 gene, cloned into the yeast two-hybrid DNA-binding domain vector pLexA. This vector can be used as the bait for a yeast two-hybrid screen. See "author's map" for picture of empty pLexA vector. This plasmid is intended for use exclusively as a teaching resource as part of the Integrated Genomics Discovery-Based Laboratory Course. Addgene does not make any guarantee that the plasmid is suitable for research purposes.
How to cite: pLexA::lis-1 was a gift from Guy Caldwell (Addgene plasmid # 11338 ; http://n2t.net/addgene:11338 ; RRID:Addgene_11338)
