[The description below was written by a language model from this plasmid's Addgene catalogue record.]
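Description:
pLexA::lis-1 is a yeast expression plasmid built on the pLexA yeast two-hybrid DNA-binding-domain vector (backbone about 5.7 kb). It is a shuttle construct: in E. coli it is maintained at high copy under ampicillin selection, while in yeast it is selected through the TRP1 auxotrophic marker, which allows growth of trp1 host strains in the absence of tryptophan. The record does not state the yeast promoter driving the fusion or the type of yeast replication origin, and no feature table is provided; the depositor refers instead to a map of the empty vector.

The insert is the full-length cDNA, roughly 1.2 kb, of the C. elegans open reading frame T03F6.5, which encodes lis-1. It was cloned between EcoRI and PstI sites, both of which are retained, so that the coding sequence lies downstream of the backbone-encoded LexA DNA-binding domain, producing an N-terminal LexA–LIS-1 fusion protein. In a LexA-based two-hybrid system this fusion acts as the bait: LexA tethers LIS-1 to LexA operator sites upstream of reporter genes, and reporter activation occurs when a prey protein fused to a transcriptional activation domain binds the bait and brings that domain to the promoter. The construct can therefore be used to screen libraries for, or test candidate, LIS-1-interacting proteins. The depositor notes that it is intended exclusively as a teaching resource for a discovery-based genomics laboratory course, and its suitability for research purposes is not guaranteed.
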