>Addgene plasmid #11338 | pLexA::lis-1 | addgene partial sequence | sequence record 18164 | LexA 5'-CGTCAGCAGAGCTTCACCATTG-3'
CACGGCGACTGGCTGGAATTCTGAGTTTGTCGGAGAGGCAAAAAGAAGAAATCAATCGGGCGATCGCCGA
ATATATGCAAAACAATGGGTACAGCGAGTCGTTTAGTGTATTTTTGAAGGAATCCAGCTTGAGCGAAAAT
GATATCAAGCCACTAGGAGGTATTCTAGAGAAGAAATGGACAACTGTTCTTCGACTTCAACGGAAAGTCA
ACGATTTGGAGTCAAAACTTCAGGAATCACAACGGGAAATCAATCATGGTGCACCGACGAGAGACAAGCG
TCAAGCCGCAGACTGGATCCCTCGCCCGCCAGAGACACAGAAACTGACCGGACATCGTCTTCCAATCACC
AGAGTCATTTTCCATCCACTATGGACCATTATGGCCAGCTGTTCAGAAGATGCCACCATTAAGGTCTGGG
ATTACGAGACGGGTCAACTCGAGAGGACACTCAAAGGACACACTGACGCAGTCAATGATATCGCGATCGA
TGCAGCTGGAAAACAATTGGTTTCGTGCTCATCGGATCTATCGATAAAACTGTGGGATTTTGGACAGACA
TATGACTGCCTAAAATCATTGAAAGGACACGAGCACACTGTCTCATCGGTCACATTCCTTCCAACTGGAG
ACTTTGTATTGTCCGCCAGTAGAGATCATACAATTAAGCAGTGGGATATCTCAACTGGCTATTGCGTCTA
CACATTCCGTGGCCATAATGACTGGGTCCGAATGATTCGAATCTCGAACGACGGAACACTTTTCGCGTCG
GCAAGTCTCGATCAAACAGTCACCGTGTGGTCGTTTGCCACGAAAAGCGCAAAATTGGTGCTCCGCGATC
ACAAGCATGCTGTGGAATG
